Addgene plasmid #162670: pCJ197
Purpose: pET-21b(+) based plasmid for expression of MHETase from Ideonella sakaiensis 201-F6 (Genbank GAP38911.1), codon optimized for expression in E. coli K12, with C-terminal His tag, incorporating S131G mutation.
Depositing lab: Gregg Beckham. Depositing organization: National Laboratory of the Rockies (NLR). Publication: Characterization and engineering of a two-enzyme system for plastics depolymerization. Knott BC, Erickson E, Allen MD, Gado JE, Graham R, Kearns FL, Pardo I, Topuzlu E, Anderson JJ, Austin HP, Dominick G, Johnson CW, Rorrer NA, Szostkiewicz CJ, Copie V, Payne CM, Woodcock HL, Donohoe BS, Beckham GT, McGeehan JE. Proc Natl Acad Sci U S A. 2020 Oct 13;117(41):25476-25485. doi: 10.1073/pnas.2006753117. Epub 2020 Sep 28. PubMed 32989159.
Backbone
  Vector backbone: pET-21b(+)
  Backbone manufacturer: EMD Biosciences
  Backbone size w/o insert (bp): 5367
  Vector type: Bacterial Expression
Growth in bacteria
  Bacterial resistance: Ampicillin, 100 μg/mL
  Growth temperature: 37°C
  Growth strain: NEB Stable
  Copy number: High Copy
Gene/Insert
  Gene/Insert name: MHETase from Ideonella sakaiensis 201-F6 (Genbank GAP38911.1
  Species: Ideonella sakaiensis 201-F6
  Mutation: S131G; codon optimized for expression in E. coli K12
  Promoter: T7/lac
  Tag / fusion protein: His (C terminal on backbone)
  Cloning method: Gibson Cloning
Terms and licenses: Academic/Nonprofit Terms; Industry Terms: Not Available to Industry
How to cite: pCJ197 was a gift from Gregg Beckham (Addgene plasmid # 162670 ; http://n2t.net/addgene:162670 ; RRID:Addgene_162670)
