[The description below was written by a language model from this plasmid's Addgene catalogue record and pLannotate feature annotations shown in this document.]
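Description:
pCJ197 is a bacterial expression plasmid built on the pET-21b(+) backbone for producing a point mutant of MHETase from Ideonella sakaiensis 201-F6 in E. coli. The sequenced plasmid is about 7.2 kb. It replicates from a ColE1/pMB1-type origin and is selected with ampicillin through the bla gene and its own promoter. The catalogue lists it as high copy, although the backbone also retains the rop gene and the bom region inherited from pBR322. An f1 origin is present as well, which allows single-stranded DNA production with helper phage. Short tetracycline-resistance fragments and a predicted E. coli ORF flagged by the annotation are remnants of the pBR322 lineage rather than functional parts.

The insert, assembled by Gibson cloning, is an MHETase coding sequence of roughly 1.8 kb, codon optimized for E. coli K12 and carrying the S131G substitution. It sits downstream of a T7 promoter fused to a lac operator and the phage T7 gene 10 ribosome binding site, and is followed by the T7 terminator. A plasmid-borne lacI gene supplies the repressor, so transcription stays low until IPTG is added in a host that provides T7 RNA polymerase. The catalogue records a backbone-derived C-terminal His tag for affinity purification; the automated feature table does not annotate it separately, and the short "SET1" fragment called just before the terminator is probably an annotation match to backbone sequence.

MHETase hydrolyses mono(2-hydroxyethyl) terephthalate into terephthalate and ethylene glycol and acts alongside PETase in the breakdown of poly(ethylene terephthalate). This variant was made as part of work characterizing and engineering that two-enzyme plastic depolymerization system, though the record does not state the specific rationale for the S131G change.
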