Features (pLannotate 1.2.2; 18 found; start..end, strand, type, name):
     12..440     +  rep_origin     f1 ori (sequence partly withheld): f1 bacteriophage origin of replication; arrow indicates direction of (+) strand synthesis
    493..597     +  promoter       AmpR promoter: bla
    598..1458    +  CDS            AmpR: β-lactamase; bla; confers resistance to ampicillin, carbenicillin, and related antibiotics
   1629..2217    +  rep_origin     ori: high-copy-number ColE1/pMB1/pBR322/pUC origin of replication
   2403..2542    -  misc_feature   bom: basis of mobility region from pBR322
   2644..2835    -  CDS            rop: Rop protein, which maintains plasmids at low copy number; rop
   2852..3232    +  CDS            YPB1_ECOLX: Protein predicted: Swiss-Prot protein existence level 4. From Escherichia coli.
   3304..3595    -  CDS            TcR (fragment): tetracycline efflux protein; tet; confers resistance to tetracycline
   3610..3631    -  protein_bind   CAP binding site: CAP binding activates transcription in the presence of cAMP. E. coli catabolite activator protein
   3644..4726    -  CDS            lacI: lac repressor; lacI; The lac repressor binds to the lac operator to inhibit transcription in E. coli. This inhibition can be relieved by adding lactose or isopropyl-β-D-thiogalactopyranoside (IPTG).
   4727..4804    -  promoter       lacI promoter: lacI
   4812..5091    -  CDS            TcR (fragment): tetracycline efflux protein; tet; confers resistance to tetracycline
   5113..5131    +  promoter       T7 promoter: promoter for bacteriophage T7 RNA polymerase
   5132..5156    +  protein_bind   lac operator: The lac repressor binds to the lac operator to inhibit transcription in E. coli. This inhibition can be relieved by adding lactose or isopropyl-β-D-thiogalactopyranoside (IPTG). lac repressor encoded by lacI
   5171..5193    +  RBS            RBS: efficient ribosome binding site from bacteriophage T7 gene 10 (Olins and Rangwala, 1989)
   5201..7009    +  CDS            MHETH_IDESA: Experimental evidence at protein level: Swiss-Prot protein existence level 1. Involved in the degradation and assimilation of the plastic poly(ethylene terephthalate) (PET), which allows I.sakaiensis to use PET as its major energy and carbon source for growth. Likely acts synergistically with PETase to depolymerize PET. Catalyzes the hydrolysis of mono(2-hydroxyethyl) terephthalate (MHET) into its two environmentally benign monomers, terephthalate and ethylene glycol. Does not show activity against PET, bis(hydroxyethyl) terephthalate (BHET), pNP-aliphatic esters or typical aromatic ester comp
   7043..7092    +  CDS            SET1 (fragment): solubility-enhancement tag derived from T7 phage gene 10B
   7100..7147    +  terminator     T7 terminator: transcription terminator for bacteriophage T7 RNA polymerase
>Addgene plasmid #162670 | pCJ197 | addgene full sequence | sequence record 321452 | Addgene NGS Result
TGGCGAATGGG
[124 nt withheld, positions 12-135]
C
[91 nt withheld, positions 137-227]
A
[49 nt withheld, positions 229-277]
CCTTTGACGTTGGAGTCCACGTTCTTT
[37 nt withheld, positions 305-341]
ACCCTATCTCGGTCTATTCTTTTGATTTATAAGGGATTTTGCCGATTTCGGCCTATTGGTTAAAAAATGA
GCTGATTTAACAAAAATTTAACGCGAATTTTAACAAAATATTAACGCTTACAATTTAGGTGGCACTTTTC
GGGGAAATGTGCGCGGAACCCCTATTTGTTTATTTTTCTAAATACATTCAAATATGTATCCGCTCATGAG
ACAATAACCCTGATAAATGCTTCAATAATATTGAAAAAGGAAGAGTATGAGTATTCAACATTTCCGTGTC
GCCCTTATTCCCTTTTTTGCGGCATTTTGCCTTCCTGTTTTTGCTCACCCAGAAACGCTGGTGAAAGTAA
AAGATGCTGAAGATCAGTTGGGTGCACGAGTGGGTTACATCGAACTGGATCTCAACAGCGGTAAGATCCT
TGAGAGTTTTCGCCCCGAAGAACGTTTTCCAATGATGAGCACTTTTAAAGTTCTGCTATGTGGCGCGGTA
TTATCCCGTATTGACGCCGGGCAAGAGCAACTCGGTCGCCGCATACACTATTCTCAGAATGACTTGGTTG
AGTACTCACCAGTCACAGAAAAGCATCTTACGGATGGCATGACAGTAAGAGAATTATGCAGTGCTGCCAT
AACCATGAGTGATAACACTGCGGCCAACTTACTTCTGACAACGATCGGAGGACCGAAGGAGCTAACCGCT
TTTTTGCACAACATGGGGGATCATGTAACTCGCCTTGATCGTTGGGAACCGGAGCTGAATGAAGCCATAC
CAAACGACGAGCGTGACACCACGATGCCTGCAGCAATGGCAACAACGTTGCGCAAACTATTAACTGGCGA
ACTACTTACTCTAGCTTCCCGGCAACAATTAATAGACTGGATGGAGGCGGATAAAGTTGCAGGACCACTT
CTGCGCTCGGCCCTTCCGGCTGGCTGGTTTATTGCTGATAAATCTGGAGCCGGTGAGCGTGGGTCTCGCG
GTATCATTGCAGCACTGGGGCCAGATGGTAAGCCCTCCCGTATCGTAGTTATCTACACGACGGGGAGTCA
GGCAACTATGGATGAACGAAATAGACAGATCGCTGAGATAGGTGCCTCACTGATTAAGCATTGGTAACTG
TCAGACCAAGTTTACTCATATATACTTTAGATTGATTTAAAACTTCATTTTTAATTTAAAAGGATCTAGG
TGAAGATCCTTTTTGATAATCTCATGACCAAAATCCCTTAACGTGAGTTTTCGTTCCACTGAGCGTCAGA
CCCCGTAGAAAAGATCAAAGGATCTTCTTGAGATCCTTTTTTTCTGCGCGTAATCTGCTGCTTGCAAACA
AAAAAACCACCGCTACCAGCGGTGGTTTGTTTGCCGGATCAAGAGCTACCAACTCTTTTTCCGAAGGTAA
CTGGCTTCAGCAGAGCGCAGATACCAAATACTGTCCTTCTAGTGTAGCCGTAGTTAGGCCACCACTTCAA
GAACTCTGTAGCACCGCCTACATACCTCGCTCTGCTAATCCTGTTACCAGTGGCTGCTGCCAGTGGCGAT
AAGTCGTGTCTTACCGGGTTGGACTCAAGACGATAGTTACCGGATAAGGCGCAGCGGTCGGGCTGAACGG
GGGGTTCGTGCACACAGCCCAGCTTGGAGCGAACGACCTACACCGAACTGAGATACCTACAGCGTGAGCT
ATGAGAAAGCGCCACGCTTCCCGAAGGGAGAAAGGCGGACAGGTATCCGGTAAGCGGCAGGGTCGGAACA
GGAGAGCGCACGAGGGAGCTTCCAGGGGGAAACGCCTGGTATCTTTATAGTCCTGTCGGGTTTCGCCACC
TCTGACTTGAGCGTCGATTTTTGTGATGCTCGTCAGGGGGGCGGAGCCTATGGAAAAACGCCAGCAACGC
GGCCTTTTTACGGTTCCTGGCCTTTTGCTGGCCTTTTGCTCACATGTTCTTTCCTGCGTTATCCCCTGAT
TCTGTGGATAACCGTATTACCGCCTTTGAGTGAGCTGATACCGCTCGCCGCAGCCGAACGACCGAGCGCA
GCGAGTCAGTGAGCGAGGAAGCGGAAGAGCGCCTGATGCGGTATTTTCTCCTTACGCATCTGTGCGGTAT
TTCACACCGCAATGGTGCACTCTCAGTACAATCTGCTCTGATGCCGCATAGTTAAGCCAGTATACACTCC
GCTATCGCTACGTGACTGGGTCATGGCTGCGCCCCGACACCCGCCAACACCCGCTGACGCGCCCTGACGG
GCTTGTCTGCTCCCGGCATCCGCTTACAGACAAGCTGTGACCGTCTCCGGGAGCTGCATGTGTCAGAGGT
TTTCACCGTCATCACCGAAACGCGCGAGGCAGCTGCGGTAAAGCTCATCAGCGTGGTCGTGAAGCGATTC
ACAGATGTCTGCCTGTTCATCCGCGTCCAGCTCGTTGAGTTTCTCCAGAAGCGTTAATGTCTGGCTTCTG
ATAAAGCGGGCCATGTTAAGGGCGGTTTTTTCCTGTTTGGTCACTGATGCCTCCGTGTAAGGGGGATTTC
TGTTCATGGGGGTAATGATACCGATGAAACGAGAGAGGATGCTCACGATACGGGTTACTGATGATGAACA
TGCCCGGTTACTGGAACGTTGTGAGGGTAAACAACTGGCGGTATGGATGCGGCGGGACCAGAGAAAAATC
ACTCAGGGTCAATGCCAGCGCTTCGTTAATACAGATGTAGGTGTTCCACAGGGTAGCCAGCAGCATCCTG
CGATGCAGATCCGGAACATAATGGTGCAGGGCGCTGACTTCCGCGTTTCCAGACTTTACGAAACACGGAA
ACCGAAGACCATTCATGTTGTTGCTCAGGTCGCAGACGTTTTGCAGCAGCAGTCGCTTCACGTTCGCTCG
CGTATCGGTGATTCATTCTGCTAACCAGTAAGGCAACCCCGCCAGCCTAGCCGGGTCCTCAACGACAGGA
GCACGATCATGCGCACCCGTGGGGCCGCCATGCCGGCGATAATGGCCTGCTTCTCGCCGAAACGTTTGGT
GGCGGGACCAGTGACGAAGGCTTGAGCGAGGGCGTGCAAGATTCCGAATACCGCAAGCGACAGGCCGATC
ATCGTCGCGCTCCAGCGAAAGCGGTCCTCGCCGAAAATGACCCAGAGCGCTGCCGGCACCTGTCCTACGA
GTTGCATGATAAAGAAGACAGTCATAAGTGCGGCGACGATAGTCATGCCCCGCGCCCACCGGAAGGAGCT
GACTGGGTTGAAGGCTCTCAAGGGCATCGGTCGAGATCCCGGTGCCTAATGAGTGAGCTAACTTACATTA
ATTGCGTTGCGCTCACTGCCCGCTTTCCAGTCGGGAAACCTGTCGTGCCAGCTGCATTAATGAATCGGCC
AACGCGCGGGGAGAGGCGGTTTGCGTATTGGGCGCCAGGGTGGTTTTTCTTTTCACCAGTGAGACGGGCA
ACAGCTGATTGCCCTTCACCGCCTGGCCCTGAGAGAGTTGCAGCAAGCGGTCCACGCTGGTTTGCCCCAG
CAGGCGAAAATCCTGTTTGATGGTGGTTAACGGCGGGATATAACATGAGCTGTCTTCGGTATCGTCGTAT
CCCACTACCGAGATATCCGCACCAACGCGCAGCCCGGACTCGGTAATGGCGCGCATTGCGCCCAGCGCCA
TCTGATCGTTGGCAACCAGCATCGCAGTGGGAACGATGCCCTCATTCAGCATTTGCATGGTTTGTTGAAA
ACCGGACATGGCACTCCAGTCGCCTTCCCGTTCCGCTATCGGCTGAATTTGATTGCGAGTGAGATATTTA
TGCCAGCCAGCCAGACGCAGACGCGCCGAGACAGAACTTAATGGGCCCGCTAACAGCGCGATTTGCTGGT
GACCCAATGCGACCAGATGCTCCACGCCCAGTCGCGTACCGTCTTCATGGGAGAAAATAATACTGTTGAT
GGGTGTCTGGTCAGAGACATCAAGAAATAACGCCGGAACATTAGTGCAGGCAGCTTCCACAGCAATGGCA
TCCTGGTCATCCAGCGGATAGTTAATGATCAGCCCACTGACGCGTTGCGCGAGAAGATTGTGCACCGCCG
CTTTACAGGCTTCGACGCCGCTTCGTTCTACCATCGACACCACCACGCTGGCACCCAGTTGATCGGCGCG
AGATTTAATCGCCGCGACAATTTGCGACGGCGCGTGCAGGGCCAGACTGGAGGTGGCAACGCCAATCAGC
AACGACTGTTTGCCCGCCAGTTGTTGTGCCACGCGGTTGGGAATGTAATTCAGCTCCGCCATCGCCGCTT
CCACTTTTTCCCGCGTTTTCGCAGAAACGTGGCTGGCCTGGTTCACCACGCGGGAAACGGTCTGATAAGA
GACACCGGCATACTCTGCGACATCGTATAACGTTACTGGTTTCACATTCACCACCCTGAATTGACTCTCT
TCCGGGCGCTATCATGCCATACCGCGAAAGGTTTTGCGCCATTCGATGGTGTCCGGGATCTCGACGCTCT
CCCTTATGCGACTCCTGCATTAGGAAGCAGCCCAGTAGTAGGTTGAGGCCGTTGAGCACCGCCGCCGCAA
GGAATGGTGCATGCAAGGAGATGGCGCCCAACAGTCCCCCGGCCACGGGGCCTGCCACCATACCCACGCC
GAAACAAGCGCTCATGAGCCCGAAGTGGCGAGCCCGATCTTCCCCATCGGTGATGTCGGCGATATAGGCG
CCAGCAACCGCACCTGTGGCGCCGGTGATGCCGGCCACGATGCGTCCGGCGTAGAGGATCGAGATCTCGA
TCCCGCGAAATTAATACGACTCACTATAGGGGAATTGTGAGCGGATAACAATTCCCCTCTAGAAATAATT
TTGTTTAACTTTAAGAAGGAGATATACATATGCAGACCACCGTGACCACCATGCTCCTCGCGTCCGTAGC
ATTAGCGGCTTGCGCCGGAGGAGGTTCCACTCCTCTGCCTCTACCGCAGCAGCAGCCGCCTCAGCAGGAA
CCGCCACCTCCTCCTGTTCCGCTAGCCAGTCGCGCCGCGTGTGAGGCGCTCAAAGATGGTAATGGCGACA
TGGTTTGGCCGAATGCCGCCACGGTTGTAGAGGTTGCAGCCTGGCGTGATGCAGCACCGGCCACGGCATC
AGCCGCAGCCCTGCCGGAGCATTGCGAAGTATCAGGCGCGATTGCCAAGCGTACTGGGATTGATGGGTAC
CCGTATGAAATTAAGTTTCGCCTGCGCATGCCCGCTGAGTGGAACGGCCGTTTTTTCATGGAGGGTGGCG
GCGGTACGAACGGCTCTCTCTCAGCGGCGACCGGAAGTATCGGCGGCGGTCAGATCGCCTCAGCGCTGAG
TCGTAACTTTGCAACAATTGCTACCGACGGAGGACATGACAATGCGGTGAATGATAATCCGGATGCGCTC
GGTACCGTCGCATTTGGTCTCGATCCCCAGGCACGCTTAGACATGGGCTACAACTCCTATGATCAGGTGA
CTCAGGCCGGCAAAGCCGCCGTTGCACGCTTTTATGGTCGCGCAGCCGACAAGAGCTACTTCATCGGCTG
TTCGGAGGGCGGCCGCGAGGGCATGATGCTGTCCCAGCGCTTTCCATCACATTACGATGGCATTGTGGCG
GGCGCACCGGGATATCAGTTGCCGAAGGCCGGAATTAGTGGCGCGTGGACCACCCAGAGCTTAGCGCCCG
CCGCCGTTGGCCTGGATGCCCAGGGAGTGCCGCTGATTAATAAGAGCTTTTCTGACGCAGACCTCCATTT
ACTGTCGCAGGCGATTCTCGGAACATGCGACGCCTTGGATGGCCTGGCCGACGGCATCGTTGACAACTAC
CGAGCGTGCCAAGCGGCTTTTGATCCGGCGACTGCAGCCAACCCAGCGAATGGCCAAGCCCTGCAGTGCG
TGGGCGCAAAGACAGCCGATTGCTTATCGCCCGTCCAAGTTACGGCGATTAAACGAGCGATGGCCGGTCC
GGTAAATAGCGCGGGTACGCCGTTATATAATAGATGGGCCTGGGACGCAGGTATGAGCGGTCTTAGTGGT
ACCACTTACAATCAGGGTTGGCGCAGCTGGTGGCTGGGATCGTTTAACAGCTCGGCGAATAACGCACAAC
GTGTATCTGGTTTCTCAGCGCGGAGCTGGCTGGTGGACTTTGCTACCCCGCCGGAGCCGATGCCCATGAC
CCAAGTCGCCGCCCGTATGATGAAATTTGATTTCGATATCGATCCTCTGAAAATATGGGCTACTTCGGGC
CAATTTACCCAGAGTAGTATGGACTGGCACGGTGCCACTAGCACCGACCTTGCTGCCTTTCGGGACCGCG
GCGGTAAAATGATTCTGTATCACGGAATGAGCGATGCCGCATTCTCTGCACTAGATACAGCAGATTATTA
TGAACGCCTGGGTGCCGCAATGCCGGGCGCCGCGGGCTTTGCTCGTCTGTTCTTGGTTCCGGGAATGAAC
CATTGCTCCGGGGGTCCAGGTACCGACCGCTTTGATATGCTAACACCGTTAGTTGCATGGGTTGAACGTG
GGGAAGCCCCTGACCAAATTAGCGCCTGGAGCGGCACCCCCGGCTACTTTGGTGTGGCCGCCCGCACTCG
ACCGTTATGTCCCTATCCGCAGATTGCGCGCTATAAGGGATCAGGCGATATCAATACCGAAGCAAATTTT
GCGTGTGCCGCTCCACCGCTCGAGCACCACCATCACCACCACTGAGATCCGGCTGCTAACAAAGCCCGAA
AGGAAGCTGAGTTGGCTGCTGCCACCGCTGAGCAATAACTAGCATAACCCCTTGGGGCCTCTAAACGGGT
CTTGAGGGGTTTTTTGCTGAAAGGAGGAACTATATCCGGAT
